Addgene plasmid #197753: pMC-6-NnH3H-9
Purpose: Phytobrick (MoClo) Level 0 Part
Depositing lab: Daniel Voytas. Depositing organization: University of Minnesota. Publication: An extensible vector toolkit and parts library for advanced engineering of plant genomes. Chamness JC, Kumar J, Cruz AJ, Rhuby E, Holum MJ, Cody JP, Tibebu R, Gamo ME, Starker CG, Zhang F, Voytas DF. Plant Genome. 2023 Mar 9:e20312. doi: 10.1002/tpg2.20312. PubMed 36896468.
Backbone
  Vector backbone: pMC-6-ccdB-9
  Backbone manufacturer: Self-made
  Vector type: Plant Expression
Growth in bacteria
  Bacterial resistance: Spectinomycin, 50 μg/mL
  Growth temperature: 37°C
  Growth strain: DH5alpha
  Copy number: High Copy
Gene/Insert
  Gene/Insert name: FBP: NnH3H (luciferin synthesis)
  Species: Neonothopanus nambi
  Insert size (bp): 1266
  Cloning method: Restriction Enzyme; 5′ cloning site Unknown (unknown if destroyed)
Terms and licenses: Academic/Nonprofit Terms; Industry Terms: Not Available to Industry
Depositor comments: Please visit https://doi.org/10.1101/2022.10.15.511792 for bioRxiv preprint.
How to cite: pMC-6-NnH3H-9 was a gift from Daniel Voytas (Addgene plasmid # 197753 ; http://n2t.net/addgene:197753 ; RRID:Addgene_197753)
