[The description below was written by a language model from this plasmid's Addgene catalogue record and pLannotate feature annotations shown in this document.]
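Description:
pMC-6-NnH3H-9 is a Phytobrick (MoClo) Level 0 part plasmid from a modular toolkit and parts library for plant genome engineering. It is built on the self-made pMC-6-ccdB-9 acceptor backbone, whose name suggests that the insert replaced a ccdB counter-selection cassette between the position 6 and 9 overhangs of the assembly scheme, although the record lists the cloning sites as unknown. The sequenced plasmid is 3,519 nt. It is maintained in E. coli at high copy through a ColE1/pUC-type origin and is selected with spectinomycin. Resistance comes from an aadA streptomycin/spectinomycin adenylyltransferase gene lying downstream of an annotated AmpR (bla) promoter. The short integrase and gentamicin acetyltransferase fragments flanking this marker, and the small RSF ori and lacI fragments at the start of the record, appear to be non-functional remnants carried over from source sequences.

The payload is a 1,266 bp coding part for NnH3H from the bioluminescent fungus Neonothopanus nambi, labelled in the catalogue as a luciferin synthesis component of the fungal bioluminescence pathway (FBP). H3H is generally known as hispidin-3-hydroxylase, which converts hispidin to the fungal luciferin 3-hydroxyhispidin. The automated feature table does not annotate the insert, which presumably occupies the unannotated region between the lacI fragment and the AmpR promoter. No plant promoter or terminator is recorded. This fits a Level 0 part, which is not expressed on its own despite the "Plant Expression" vector type. Instead it is combined by Golden Gate assembly with promoter and terminator parts into transcriptional units, typically alongside the other FBP genes to build autoluminescent reporters in plants.
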