Features (pLannotate 1.2.2; 7 found; start..end, strand, type, name):
      1..23      +  rep_origin     RSF ori (fragment): Plasmids containing the RSF 1030 origin of replication can be propagated in E. coli cells that contain additional plasmids with compatible origins.
     25..74      +  CDS            lacI (fragment): lac repressor; lacI; The lac repressor binds to the lac operator to inhibit transcription in E. coli. This inhibition can be relieved by adding lactose or isopropyl-β-D-thiogalactopyranoside (IPTG).
   1485..1589    +  promoter       AmpR promoter: bla
   1580..1660    -  CDS            int (fragment): INT2_ECOLX - Protein inferred from homology: Swiss-Prot protein existence level 3. Putative integrase believed to be involved in the insertion of antibiotic resistance genes into plasmids and transposons. From Escherichia coli.
   1748..1804    +  CDS            GmR (fragment): gentamycin acetyltransferase; aacC1; confers resistance to gentamycin
   1811..2599    +  CDS            aadA: S3AD_ECOLX - Experimental evidence at protein level: Swiss-Prot protein existence level 1. Mediates bacterial resistance to the antibiotics streptomycin and spectinomycin. From Escherichia coli.
   2773..3361    +  rep_origin     ori: high-copy-number ColE1/pMB1/pBR322/pUC origin of replication
>Addgene plasmid #197753 | pMC-6-NnH3H-9 | addgene full sequence | sequence record 391210 | Addgene NGS Result
GTCAGTGAGCGAGGAAGCGGAAGAGCGCCCAATACGCAAACCGCCTCTCCCCGCGCGTTGGCCGATTCAT
TAATCACTCTGTGGTCTCAAATGGCATCCTTTGAAAATTCACTCAGTGTCTTAATAGTTGGGGCTGGCTT
AGGTGGTTTGGCCGCTGCTATAGCACTGCGAAGGCAAGGACATGTAGTCAAGATATACGATAGTTCTTCA
TTCAAGGCCGAATTGGGAGCAGGATTAGCTGTACCACCCAATACTCTCCGTTCCCTGCAACAACTGGGCT
GTAATACAGAAAACCTGAACGGAGTAGACAACCTCTGCTTTACGGCCATGGGATACGACGGGAGTGTAGG
TATGATGAATAATATGACCGACTACCGTGAGGCATACGGCACTTCCTGGATAATGGTACATCGAGTGGAT
CTCCACAACGAGCTGATGCGAGTCGCCTTGGATCCGGGCGGGTTAGGGCCTCCTGCCACTCTTCACCTTA
ACCATCGTGTTACGTTCTGCGATGTGGATGCCTGTACAGTCACGTTTACGAACGGGACGACACAGTCTGC
TGACTTGATTGTCGGAGCTGATGGTATTAGGTCTACGATTCGAAGATTCGTTCTGGAGGAGGACGTGACT
GTTCCAGCTAGCGGAATTGTCGGCTTTCGATGGTTGGTCCAGGCCGATGCTCTCGACCCATATCCCGAAC
TGGATTGGATTGTCAAAAAACCACCCTTGGGAGCCAGGTTGATTTCTACTCCACAGAACCCGCAGAGTGG
CGTAGGACTGGCCGATAGACGAACGATCATTATTTACGCATGCAGAGGTGGGACCATGGTTAATGTATTA
GCCGTACACGACGACGAAAGAGATCAAAACACTGCTGATTGGTCCGTTCCCGCATCAAAGGATGATTTAT
TCAGAGTGTTTCACGATTACCATCCAAGATTCCGACGACTCTTAGAGTTAGCACAGGACATTAATTTATG
GCAGATGAGGGTGGTCCCGGTCTTGAAAAAATGGGTGAACAAGAGGGTATGCTTGCTGGGTGATGCCGCC
CATGCTTCACTGCCCACACTTGGACAAGGCTTCGGGATGGGGTTGGAGGATGCAGTCGCTTTGGGCACGT
TGTTGCCTAAGGGAACGACCGCATCACAGATCGAGACAAGGCTGGCCGTTTACGAACAGCTGCGAAAGGA
TCGAGCTGAGTTTGTCGCCGCAGAGAGCTATGAGGAGCAATATGTCCCAGAGATGAGAGGGCTGTACCTT
AGGTCCAAAGAATTGAGAGACAGAGTGATGGGTTATGATATTAAGGTAGAGTCAGAGAAGGTTTTGGAAA
CACTGTTGCGATCATCCAACTCAGCTTGAGCTTTGAGACCACGAAGTGGCTCTTCAGTGGACGAAAGGGC
CTCGTGATACGCCTATTTTTATAGGTTAATGTCATGATAATAATGGTTTCTTAGACGTCAGGTGGCACTT
TTCGGGGAAATGTGCGCGGAACCCCTATTTGTTTATTTTTCTAAATACATTCAAATATGTATCCGCTCAT
GAGACAATAACCCTGATAAATGCTTCAATAATATTGAAAAAGGAAGAGTATGCGCTCACGCAACTGGTCC
AGAACCTTGACCGAACGCAGCGGTGGTAACGGCGCAGTGGCGGTTTTCATGGCTTGTTATGACTGTTTTT
TTTTGGGGTACAGTCTATGCCTCGGGCATCCAAGCAGCAAGCGCGTTACGCCGTGGGTCGATGTTTGATG
TTATGGAGCAGCAACGATGTTACGCAGCAGGGCAGTCGCCCTAAAACAAAGTTAAACATCATGAGGGAAG
CGGTGATCGCCGAAGTATCGACTCAACTATCAGAGGTAGTTGGCGTCATCGAGCGCCATCTCGAACCGAC
GTTGCTGGCCGTACATTTGTACGGCTCCGCAGTGGATGGCGGCCTGAAGCCACACAGCGATATTGATTTG
CTGGTTACGGTGACCGTAAGGCTTGATGAAACAACGCGGCGAGCTTTGATCAACGACCTTTTGGAAACTT
CGGCTTCCCCTGGAGAGAGCGAGATTCTCCGCGCTGTAGAAGTCACCATTGTTGTGCACGACGACATCAT
TCCGTGGCGTTATCCAGCTAAGCGCGAACTGCAATTTGGAGAATGGCAGCGCAATGACATTCTTGCAGGT
ATCTTCGAGCCAGCCACGATCGACATTGATCTGGCTATCTTGCTGACAAAAGCAAGAGAACATAGCGTTG
CCTTGGTAGGTCCAGCGGCGGAGGAACTCTTTGATCCGGTTCCTGAACAGGATCTATTTGAGGCGCTAAA
TGAAACCTTAACGCTATGGAACTCGCCGCCCGACTGGGCTGGCGATGAGCGAAATGTAGTGCTTACGTTG
TCCCGCATTTGGTACAGCGCAGTAACCGGCAAAATCGCGCCGAAGGATGTCGCTGCCGACTGGGCAATGG
AGCGCCTGCCGGCCCAGTATCAGCCCGTCATACTTGAAGCTAGACAGGCTTATCTTGGACAAGAAGAAGA
TCGCTTGGCCTCGCGCGCAGATCAGTTGGAAGAATTTGTCCATTACGTAAAAGGCGAGATCACCAAGGTA
GTCGGCAAATAACTGTCAGACCAAGTTTACTCATATATACTTTAGATTGATTTAAAACTTCATTTTTAAT
TTAAAAGGATCTAGGTGAAGATCCTTTTTGATAATCTCATGACCAAAATCCCTTAACGTGAGTTTTCGTT
CCACTGAGCGTCAGACCCCGTAGAAAAGATCAAAGGATCTTCTTGAGATCCTTTTTTTCTGCGCGTAATC
TGCTGCTTGCAAACAAAAAAACCACCGCTACCAGCGGTGGTTTGTTTGCCGGATCAAGAGCTACCAACTC
TTTTTCCGAAGGTAACTGGCTTCAGCAGAGCGCAGATACCAAATACTGTTCTTCTAGTGTAGCCGTAGTT
AGGCCACCACTTCAAGAACTCTGTAGCACCGCCTACATACCTCGCTCTGCTAATCCTGTTACCAGTGGCT
GCTGCCAGTGGCGATAAGTCGTGTCTTACCGGGTTGGACTCAAGACGATAGTTACCGGATAAGGCGCAGC
GGTCGGGCTGAACGGGGGGTTCGTGCACACAGCCCAGCTTGGAGCGAACGACCTACACCGAACTGAGATA
CCTACAGCGTGAGCTATGAGAAAGCGCCACGCTTCCCGAAGGGAGAAAGGCGGACAGGTATCCGGTAAGC
GGCAGGGTCGGAACAGGAGAGCGCACGAGGGAGCTTCCAGGGGGAAACGCCTGGTATCTTTATAGTCCTG
TCGGGTTTCGCCACCTCTGACTTGAGCGTCGATTTTTGTGATGCTCGTCAGGGGGGCGGAGCCTATGGAA
AAACGCCAGCAACGCGGCCTTTTTACGGTTCCTGGCCTTTTGCTGGCCTTTTGCTCACATGTTCTTTCCT
GCGTTATCCCCTGATTCTGTGGATAACCGTATTACCGCCTTTGAGTGAGCTGATACCGCTCGCCGCAGCC
GAACGACCGAGCGCAGCGA
